>Addgene plasmid #40247 | pAM3110 | depositor full sequence | sequence record 51673 | pAM3110 sequence 8386 bps
ACTCACCAGTCACAGAAAAGCATCTTACGGATGGCATGACAGTAAGAGAATTATGCAGTGCTGCCATAAC
CATGAGTGATAACACTGCGGCCAACTTACTTCTGACAACGATCGGAGGACCGAAGGAGCTAACCGCTTTT
TTGCACAACATGGGGGATCATGTAACTCGCCTTGATCGTTGGGAACCGGAGCTGAATGAAGCCATACCAA
ACGACGAGCGTGACACCACGATGCCTGCAGCAATGGCAACAACGTTGCGCAAACTATTAACTGGCGAACT
ACTTACTCTAGCTTCCCGGCAACAATTAATAGACTGGATGGAGGCGGATAAAGTTGCAGGACCACTTCTG
CGCTCGGCCCTTCCGGCTGGCTGGTTTATTGCTGATAAATCTGGAGCCGGTGAGCGTGGGTCTCGCGGTA
TCATTGCAGCACTGGGGCCAGATGGTAAGCCCTCCCGTATCGTAGTTATCTACACGACGGGGAGTCAGGC
AACTATGGATGAACGAAATAGACAGATCGCTGAGATAGGTGCCTCACTGATTAAGCATTGGTAACTGTCA
GACCAAGTTTACTCATATATACTTTAGATTGATTTAAAACTTCATTTTTAATTTAAAAGGATCTAGGTGA
AGATCCTTTTTGATAATCTCATGACCAAAATCCCTTAACGTGAGTTTTCGTTCCACTGAGCGTCAGACCC
CGTAGAAAAGATCAAAGGATCTTCTTGAGATCCTTTTTTTCTGCGCGTAATCTGCTGCTTGCAAACAAAA
AAACCACCGCTACCAGCGGTGGTTTGTTTGCCGGATCAAGAGCTACCAACTCTTTTTCCGAAGGTAACTG
GCTTCAGCAGAGCGCAGATACCAAATACTGTCCTTCTAGTGTAGCCGTAGTTAGGCCACCACTTCAAGAA
CTCTGTAGCACCGCCTACATACCTCGCTCTGCTAATCCTGTTACCAGTGGCTGCTGCCAGTGGCGATAAG
TCGTGTCTTACCGGGTTGGACTCAAGACGATAGTTACCGGATAAGGCGCAGCGGTCGGGCTGAACGGGGG
GTTCGTGCACACAGCCCAGCTTGGAGCGAACGACCTACACCGAACTGAGATACCTACAGCGTGAGCTATG
AGAAAGCGCCACGCTTCCCGAAGGGAGAAAGGCGGACAGGTATCCGGTAAGCGGCAGGGTCGGAACAGGA
GAGCGCACGAGGGAGCTTCCAGGGGGAAACGCCTGGTATCTTTATAGTCCTGTCGGGTTTCGCCACCTCT
GACTTGAGCGTCGATTTTTGTGATGCTCGTCAGGGGGGCGGAGCCTATGGAAAAACGCCAGCAACGCGGC
CTTTTTACGGTTCCTGGCCTTTTGCTGGCCTTTTGCTCACATGTTCTTTCCTGCGTTATCCCCTGATTCT
GTGGATAACCGTATTACCGCCTTTGAGTGAGCTGATACCGCTCGCCGCAGCCGAACGACCGAGCGCAGCG
AGTCAGTGAGCGAGGAAGCGGAAGAGCGCCTGATGCGGTATTTTCTCCTTACGCATCTGTGCGGTATTTC
ACACCGCATATGGTGCACTCTCAGTACAATCTGCTCTGATGCCGCATAGTTAAGCCAGTATACACTCCGC
TATCGCTACGTGACTGGGTCATGGCTGCGCCCCGACACCCGCCAACACCCGCTGACGCGCCCTGACGGGC
TTGTCTGCTCCCGGCATCCGCTTACAGACAAGCTGTGACCGTCTCCGGGAGCTGCATGTGTCAGAGGTTT
TCACCGTCATCACCGAAACGCGCGAGGCAGGATCGATCCGGCAGCCGGCGGAGCGCTGCTTTCTTGGCAA
GCGGTCGCCAGCCCCAACGCCAGGGCTGCCAGCCCGAAACAGCGGGGCAAGGCAGCTTGGAAGGGCGATC
GCAGCACGGGCATGGCAATGTCTCTCTGAAGGAATGCAGACCTTATTCGTACAGCCAGGGTTGAATCGTG
GGGGTCCAATCACTTAGCTCTGCTGGGCTAAACCAGAGAGCAATTTCCTGTTGTGCTGTTTCGATTGCAT
CCGAGCCATGGATGATGTTGCGGCCAATATTGACACCAAAATCACCACGGATGGTGCCCGGTTCTGCCGT
CAGCGGATTGGTAGCGCCGATCAACTTGCGAGCAGCCGCCACAACGCCTTCGCCTTCCAAGACGATCGCC
ACGATCGGCCCAGAGGTGATGAACTCGACGAGGCCATTGAAGAAGGGGCGCTCGCGGTGGACAGCATAGT
GCTGTTCGGCCAGCTCGCGACTGGGCTTCAGCTGCTTTAGGCCCACCAGTTTGAAGCCTTTTTGCTCAAA
GCGGCCGATGATCGTACCGACCAAACCCCGCTGAACGCCATCGGGCTTGATGGCAATAAATGTGCGTTCC
ACAGACATCTAGATAGTCCTCAAGACGAGGCAAGCATTGAGCTTGCCTTCCTATGGTTCGGGATCACTGG
GATTCTTGACAAGCGATCGCGGTCACATCGCTATCTCTTAGGACTTCGCAGCGGGCGAGTCGGATTGACC
CGGTAGGGATTTCGCCAGATCAATGCCCGTGGTTTGTTTCAGCTTCTCCAGCAAGCTAGCGATTTGGGTA
GCGCTGCCTTCCCCTTCGCCAATCACAGTGATCGACTCCACGTCGATATCTGGCACGGTGCCTGAAAGCG
TGACGAGCAGGGACTCGAAGCTTGCATGCCTGCAGGTCGACTCTAGAGCTTTATGCTTGTAAACCGTTTT
GTGAAAAAATTTTTAAAATAAAAAAGGGGACCTCTAGGGTCCCCAATTAATTAGTAATATAATCTATTAA
AGGTCATTCAAAAGGTCATCCACCGGATCAATTCCCCTGCTCGCGCAGGCTGGGTGCCAAGCTCTCGGGT
AACATCAAGGCCCGATCCTTGGAGCCCTTGCCCTCCCGCACGATGATCGT
[255 nt withheld, positions 2921-3175]
CGTGGAGACCGAAACCTTGCGCTCGTTCGCCAGCCAGGACAGAAATGCCTCGACTTCGCTGCTGCCCAAG
GTTGCCGGGTGACGCACACCGTGGAAACGGATGAAGGCACGAACCCAGTGGACATAAGCCTGTTCGGTTC
GTAAGCTGTAATGCAAGTAGCGTATGCGCTCACGCAACTGGTCCAGAACCTTGACCGAACGCAGCGGTGG
TAACGGCGCAGTGGCGGTTTTCATGGCTTGTTATGACTGTTTTTTTGGGGTACAGTCTATGCCTCGGGCA
TCCAAGCAGCAAGCGCGTTACGCCGTGGGTCGATGTTTGATGTTATGGAGCAGCAACGATGTTACGCAGC
AGGGCAGTCGCCCTAAAACAAAGTTAAACATCATGAGGGAAGCGGTGATCGCCGAAGTATCGACTCAACT
ATCAGAGGTAGTTGGCGTCATCGAGCGCCATCTCGAACCGACGTTGCTGGCCGTACATTTGTACGGCTCC
GCAGTGGATGGCGGCCTGAAGCCACACAGTGATATTGATTTGCTGGTTACGGTGACCGTAAGGCTTGATG
AAACAACGCGGCGAGCTTTGATCAACGACCTTTTGGAAACTTCGGCTTCCCCTGGAGAGAGCGAGATTCT
CCGCGCTGTAGAAGTCACCATTGTTGTGCACGACGACATCATTCCGTGGCGTTATCCAGCTAAGCGCGAA
CTGCAATTTGGAGAATGGCAGCGCAATGACATTCTTGCAGGTATCTTCGAGCCAGCCACGATCGACATTG
ATCTGGCTATCTTGCTGACAAAAGCAAGAGAACATAGCGTTGCCTTGGTAGGTCCAGCGGCGGAGGAACT
CTTTGATCCGGTTCCTGAACAGGATCTATTTGAGGCGCTAAATGAAACCTTAACGCTATGGAACTCGCCG
CCCGACTGGGCTGGCGATGAGCGAAATGTAGTGCTTACGTTGTCCCGCATTTGGTACAGCGCAGTAACCG
GCAAAATCGCGCCGAAGGATGTCGCTGCCGACTGGGCAATGGAGCGCCTGCCGGCCCAGTATCAGCCCGT
CATACTTGAAGCTAGACAGGCTTATCTTGGACAAGAAGAAGATCGCTTGGCCTCGCGCGCAGATCAGTTG
GAAGAATTTGTCCACTACGTGAAAGGCGAGATCACCAAGGTAGTCGGCAAATAATGTCTAACAATTCGTT
CAAGCCGACGCCGCTTCGCGGCGCGGCTTAACTCAAGCGTTAGATGCACTAAGCACATAATTGCTCACAG
CCAAACTATCAGGTCAAGTCTGCTTTTATTATTTTTAAGCGTGCATAATAAGCCCTACACAAATTGGGAG
ATATATCATGAAAGGCTGGCTTTTTCTTGTTATCGCAATAGTTGGCGAAGTAATCGCAACATCCGCATTA
AAATCTAGCGAGGGCTTTACTAAGCTGATCCGGTGGATGACCTTTTGAATGACCTTTAATAGATTATATT
ACTAATTAATTGGGGACCCTAGAGGTCCCCTTTTTTATTTTAAAAATTTTTTCACAAAACGGTTTACAAG
CATACTAGAGGATCGGCGGCCGCGGAGATCTACGTACGCGTGCGTTAACGCTAGCATGGATGTTTTCCCA
GTCACGACGTTGTAAAACGACGGCCAGTCTTAAGCTCGGGCCCCAAATAATGATTTTATTTTGACTGATA
GTGACCTGTTCGTTGCAACAAATTGATGAGCAATGCTTTTTTATAATGCCAACTTTGTACAAAAAAGCTG
AACGAGAAACGTAAAATGATATAAATATCAATATATTAAATTAGATTTTGCATAAAAAACAGACTACATA
ATACTGTAAAACACAACATATCCAGTCACTATGAATCAACTACTTAGATGGTATTAGTGACCTGTAGTCG
ACCGACAGCCTTCCAAATGTTCTTCGGGTGATGCTGCCAACTTAGTCGACCGACAGCCTTCCAAATGTTC
TTCTCAAACGGAATCGTCGTATCCAGCCTACTCGCTATTGTCCTCAATGCCGTATTAAATCATAAAAAGA
AATAAGAAAAAGAGGTGCGAGCCTCTTTTTTGTGTGACAAAATAAAAACATCTACCTATTCATATACGCT
AGTGTCATAGTCCTGAAAATCATCTGCATCAAGAACAACTTCACAACTCTTATACTTTTCTCTTACAAGT
CGTTCGGCTTCATCTGGATTTTCAGCCTCTATACTTACTAAACGTGATAAAGTTTCTGTAATTTCTACTG
TATCGACCTGCAGACTGGCTGTGTATAAGGGAGCCTGACATTTATATTCCCCAGAACATCAGGTTAATGG
CGTTTTTGATGTCATTTTCGCGGTGGCTGAGATCAGCCACTTCTTCCCCGATAACGGAGACCGGCACACT
GGCCATATCGGTGGTCATCATGCGCCAGCTTTCATCCCCGATATGCACCACCGGGTAAAGTTCACGGGAG
ACTTTATCTGACAGCAGACGTGCACTGGCCAGGGGGATCACCATCCGTCGCCCGGGCGTGTCAATAATAT
CACTCTGTACATCCACAAACAGACGATAACGGCTCTCTCTTTTATAGGTGTAAACCTTAAACTGCATTTC
ACCAGCCCCTGTTCTCGTCAGCAAAAGAGCCGTTCATTTCAATAAACCGGGCGACCTCAGCCATCCCTTC
CTGATTTTCCGCTTTCCAGCGTTCGGCACGCAGACGACGGGCTTCATTCTGCATGGTTGTGCTTACCAGA
CCGGAGATATTGACATCATATATGCCTTGAGCAACTGATAGCTGTCGCTGTCAACTGTCACTGTAATACG
CTGCTTCATAGCATACCTCTTTTTGACATACTTCGGGTATACATATCAGTATATATTCTTATACCGCAAA
AATCAGCGCGCAAATACGCATACTGTTATCTGGCTTTTAGTAAGCCGGATCCACGCGGCGTTTACGCCCC
GCCCTGCCACTCATCGCAGTACTGTTGTAATTCATTAAGCATTCTGCCGACATGGAAGCCATCACAGACG
GCATGATGAACCTGAATCGCCAGCGGCATCAGCACCTTGTCGCCTTGCGTATAATATTTGCCCATGGTGA
AAACGGGGGCGAAGAAGTTGTCCATATTGGCCACGTTTAAATCAAAACTGGTGAAACTCACCCAGGGATT
GGCTGAGACGAAAAACATATTCTCAATAAACCCTTTAGGGAAATAGGCCAGGTTTTCACCGTAACACGCC
ACATCTTGCGAATATATGTGTAGAAACTGCCGGAAATCGTCGTGGTATTCACTCCAGAGCGATGAAAACG
TTTCAGTTTGCTCATGGAAAACGGTGTAACAAGGGTGAACACTATCCCATATCACCAGCTCACCGTCTTT
CATTGCCATACGGAATTCCGGATGAGCATTCATCAGGCGGGCAAGAATGTGAATAAAGGCCGGATAAAAC
TTGTGCTTATTTTTCTTTACGGTCTTTAAAAAGGCCGTAATATCCAGCTGAACGGTCTGGTTATAGGTAC
ATTGAGCAACTGACTGAAATGCCTCAAAATGTTCTTTACGATGCCATTGGGATATATCAACGGTGGTATA
TCCAGTGATTTTTTTCTCCATTTTAGCTTCCTTAGCTCCTGAAAATCTCGATAACTCAAAAAATACGCCC
GGTAGTGATCTTATTTCATTATGGTGAAAGTTGGAACCTCTTACGTGCCGATCAACGTCTCATTTTCGCC
AAAAGTTGGCCCAGGGCTTCCCGGTATCAACAGGGACACCAGGATTTATTTATTCTGCGAAGTGATCTTC
CGTCACAGGTATTTATTCGGCGCAAAGTGCGTCGGGTGATGCTGCCAACTTAGTCGACTACAGGTCACTA
ATACCATCTAAGTAGTTGATTCATAGTGACTGGATATGTTGTGTTTTACAGTATTATGTAGTCTGTTTTT
TATGCAAAATCTAATTTAATATATTGATATTTATATCATTTTACGTTTCTCGTTCAGCTTTCTTGTACAA
AGTTGGCATTATAAGAAAGCATTGCTTATCAATTTGTTGCAACGAACAGGTCACTATCAGTCAAAATAAA
ATCATTATTTGCCATCCAGCTGATATCCCCTATAGTGAGTCGTATTACATGGTCATAGCTATTTCCTGGC
AGCTCTGGCCCGTGTCTCAAAATCCTCGAGGCCTACTAGTCGGATCCCCGGGTACCGAGCTCGAATTTCG
AGCTTCTGGAGCAGGAAGATGTCGCGGGCATTAGCACCAGCGGTCTGCCAAGCCTCCGCCAGCCGTTGGG
TCCCTTCCGCTTGAGCTTTTCCATCTTCGACGATACGGGCGGCGGCCCCCCGCGCTTCCGCGATCGCCCG
TTTACAAGCTGCCTCAGCTGGGGCGATCACATCGGCTTGAAGTTGCTGCTGCACCTGTTTGATCCGCTCC
TGCTGCACAGGGAGTTCTGCTTGGCTACGAGCGACTTCGGTAGCAATGTCCGCTTCAGCTTCGGCCACCA
CCGCTTCGCGCCGCGTCAACGCATCCTGAATCCGGCGCTCGGCCTCGGCTTGGGCGATCGCTACATCGCG
ATCGATCCGACGCAGGGCCGTGATCTTGTCATTTTCGGCCGTTTGGATCGCAGAGGCAGCCTGGGCATCG
GCTTCAGCAATTCGGGCATCTCGCTGCAGATCAGCCCGCTGCTTGCGTCCACTAGCCGAGAGATAACCGA
CCTCATCGGAAATGTTCTGGACTTGCAGCGTATCGAGGACTAGACCCAGCTGCTCAAGGTCATCCTCCGC
CTCTTCCAGCAGACTTTTGGCAAAGGCAATTTTGTCCTCGTTGATCTGCTCCGGCGTGAGGCTGGCTAAA
ACACCACGCAAGTTGCCTTCGAGGGTCTCCTTGGCAATTTGCTCGATTTCCTTACGGTTTTTGCCAAGCA
GCCGCTCGATCGCGTTGTGGATGGTCGGTTCTTCCCCAGCAATCTTGATATTGGCAACGCCTTCAACAGT
CAGGGGAATGCCGCCCTTGGAGAAGGCATTGGAAACGCGCAACTCAATGATCATGTTGGTCAGATCCATG
CGGAGCGCTTTTTCCAGCAGAGGTACCCGCAGGCTGCTGCCGCCCTTGACCAAGCGATAGCCAACTCGGC
GGCCATCACTACTGCGGCGACTACTGCCAGCAAAGATCAAAATTTCACTGGGTTGGCAGATGTAGTAGAG
ATTGCGCAGGACTAAGCTGCCAGCCCCGGCG
Features (pLannotate 1.2.2; 20 found; start..end, strand, type, name):
      1..553     +  CDS            bla(M) (fragment): β-lactamase lacking the signal sequence; bla(M); allows cytosolic expression of β-lactamase
    725..1313    +  rep_origin     ori: high-copy-number ColE1/pMB1/pBR322/pUC origin of replication
   1499..1639    -  misc_feature   bom: basis of mobility region from pBR322
   1741..1780    -  CDS            rop (fragment): Rop protein, which maintains plasmids at low copy number; rop
   1936..2379    -  CDS            ndkC-1: NDKC_DICDI - Also known as gip17, ndkB. Experimental evidence at protein level: Swiss-Prot protein existence level 1. Major role in the synthesis of nucleoside triphosphates other than ATP. From Dictyostelium discoideum (Slime mold).
   2678..2708    -  misc_feature   MCS (fragment): pUC18/19 multiple cloning site
   2837..3409    -  CDS            int (fragment) (sequence partly withheld): INT2_ECOLX - Protein inferred from homology: Swiss-Prot protein existence level 3. Putative integrase believed to be involved in the insertion of antibiotic resistance genes into plasmids and transposons. From Escherichia coli.
   3495..3551    +  CDS            GmR (fragment): gentamycin acetyltransferase; aacC1; confers resistance to gentamycin
   3558..4349    +  CDS            SmR: aminoglycoside adenylyltransferase (Murphy, 1985); aadA; confers resistance to spectinomycin and streptomycin
   4513..4602    +  CDS            qacE (fragment): QACE_ECOLX - Protein inferred from homology: Swiss-Prot protein existence level 3. Multidrug exporter. Is implicated for the resistance to bacteriocidal quaternary ammonium compounds. From Escherichia coli.
   4777..4813    -  CDS            lacZα (fragment): LacZα fragment of β-galactosidase; lacZ fragment
   4830..5061    +  protein_bind   attP1: mutant version of attP; recombination site for the Gateway® BP reaction BP Clonase™
   5264..5416    -  CDS            dpnD (fragment): DPND_STRPN - Protein predicted: Swiss-Prot protein existence level 4. From Streptococcus pneumoniae serotype 4 (strain ATCC BAA-334 / TIGR4).
   5460..5762    -  CDS            ccdB: CCDB_ECOLI - Also known as G, letB, letD. Experimental evidence at protein level: Swiss-Prot protein existence level 1. Toxic component of a type II toxin-antitoxin (TA) system, functioning in plasmid maintainence. Responsible for the post- segregational killing (PSK) of plasmid-free cells, also referred to as a plasmid addiction system. Half-life of over 2 hours. Cell killing by CcdB is accompanied by filamentation, defects in chromosome and plasmid segregation, defects in cell division, formation of anucleate cells, decreased DNA synthesis and plasmid loss. Interferes with the activity of DN
   5767..5925    -  CDS            ccdA (fragment): CCDA_ECO57 - Also known as H, letA. Experimental evidence at protein level: Swiss-Prot protein existence level 1. Antitoxin component of a type II toxin-antitoxin (TA) system which inhibits the post-segregational killing (PSK) of plasmid-free cells, also referred to as a plasmid addiction system. Binds to and blocks the activity of CcdB; will also remove bound CcdB protein from the CcdB-GyrA complex by forming a CcdA-CcdB complex, a process termed rejuvenation. Functions as a transcriptional corepressor for the ccdAB operon, repression also requires CcdB (By similarity). From Escherichia coli
   6107..6766    -  CDS            CmR: chloramphenicol acetyltransferase; cat; confers resistance to chloramphenicol
   6767..6869    -  promoter       cat promoter: promoter of the E. coli cat gene encoding chloramphenicol acetyltransferase
   7014..7245    -  protein_bind   attP2: mutant version of attP; recombination site for the Gateway® BP reaction (pDONR™221 version) BP Clonase™
   7264..7282    -  promoter       T7 promoter: promoter for bacteriophage T7 RNA polymerase
   7347..7372    -  misc_feature   MCS (fragment): pUC18/19 multiple cloning site
