[The description below was written by a language model from this plasmid's Addgene catalogue record and pLannotate feature annotations shown in this document.]
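Description:
pAM3110 is a Gateway "donor" vector engineered for work in the cyanobacterium Synechococcus elongatus PCC 7942. It was built on pAM2314, a neutral site 1 (NS1) vector, by amplifying the attP region of pDONR221 and cloning it between MluI and XhoI sites. The catalogue lists a total size of about 8.3 kb with a roughly 2.5 kb insert, consistent with the 8,386 nt depositor sequence. In E. coli the plasmid replicates from a ColE1/pMB1-type origin accompanied by the pBR322 bom region; only fragments of rop and of β-lactamase are annotated. Selection is by spectinomycin, through the aadA (SmR) gene, which sits among integron-derived remnants (int, GmR and qacE fragments), and by chloramphenicol.

The payload is the standard Gateway donor cassette. attP1 and attP2 flank the ccdB toxin gene, a ccdA fragment, and a chloramphenicol acetyltransferase gene driven by its own cat promoter. In a BP recombination reaction, an attB-flanked fragment replaces this cassette, so recombinants lose both ccdB and chloramphenicol resistance and can be recovered in ordinary E. coli strains by counter-selection. The unrecombined vector needs a ccdB-tolerant host, which explains the recorded DB3.1 strain. The amplified region retains M13 forward and reverse primer sites for sequencing inserts, and a T7 promoter lies just outside attP2. No promoter for driving an insert is recorded.

The NS1 homology sequences are not explicitly labelled in the feature table. An annotation such as the nucleoside diphosphate kinase-like ORF may fall within cyanobacterial flanking DNA, although the record does not confirm this. NS1 vectors are generally used to integrate cloned DNA into the S. elongatus chromosome by homologous recombination, and the associated publication concerns kai gene expression and circadian clock stability.
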