Addgene plasmid #40247: pAM3110
Depositing lab: Susan Golden. Depositing organization: University of California, San Diego (UCSD). Publication: Stability of the Synechococcus elongatus PCC 7942 circadian clock under directed anti-phase expression of the kai genes. Ditty JL, Canales SR, Anderson BE, Williams SB, Golden SS. Microbiology. 2005 Aug;151(Pt 8):2605-13. 10.1099/mic.0.28030-0 PubMed 16079339.
Backbone
  Vector backbone: pAM2314
  Total vector size (bp): 8300
  Vector type: Cyanobacteria cloning vector
Growth in bacteria
  Bacterial resistance: Chloramphenicol and Spectinomycin, 25 & 50 μg/mL
  Growth temperature: 37°C
  Growth strain: DB3.1
  Copy number: Unknown
Gene/Insert
  Gene/Insert name: attP Site
  Species: Synechococcus elongatus PCC 7942
  Insert size (bp): 2500
  Promoter: n/a
  Cloning method: Gateway Cloning
  Sequencing primers: 5′ n/a; 3′ n/a
Terms and licenses: Academic/Nonprofit Terms; Industry Terms: Not Available to Industry
Depositor comments: our engineered NS1 Gateway “donor vector” the attP region of pDONR221 was amplified with primers H3140 and H3141, incorporating MluI and XhoI sites respectively and cloned into the NS1 vector pAM2314. the attP amplified region contains the upstream and downstream M13F and M13R annealing sites for sequencing inserts
How to cite: pAM3110 was a gift from Susan Golden (Addgene plasmid # 40247 ; http://n2t.net/addgene:40247 ; RRID:Addgene_40247)
