>Addgene plasmid #40247 | pAM3110 | addgene partial sequence | sequence record 73178 | ccdb-fwd 5'-GCATGATGACCACCGATATG-3'
GTGGCTGATCTCAGCCACCGCGAAAATGACATCAAAAACGCCATTAACCTGATGTTCTGGGGAATATAAA
TGTCAGGCTCCCTTATACACAGCCAGTCTGCAGGTCGATACAGTAGAAATTACAGAAACTTTATCACGTT
TAGTAAGTATAGAGGCTGAAAATCCAGATGAAGCCGAACGACTTGTAAGAGAAAAGTATAAGAGTTGTGA
AGTTGTTCTTGATGCAGATGATTTTCAGGACTATGACACTAGCGTATATGAATAGGTAGATGTTTTTATT
TTGTCACACAAAAAAGAGGCTCGCACCTCTTTTTCTTATTTCTTTTTATGATTTAATACGGCATTGAGGA
CAATAGCGAGTAGGCTGGATACGACGATTCCGTTTGAGAAGAACATTTGGAAGGCTGTCGGTCGACTAAG
TTGGCAGCATCACCCGAAGAACATTTGGAAGGCTGTCGGTCGACTACAGGTCACTAATACCATCTAAGTA
GTTGATTCATAGTGACTGGATATGTTGTGTTTTACAGTATTATGTAGTCTGTTTTTTATGCAAAATCTAA
TTTAATATATTGATATTTATATCATTTTACGTTTCTCGTTCAGCTTTTTTGTACAAAGTTGGCATTATAA
AAAAGCATTGCTCATCAATTTGTTGCAACGAACAGGTCACTATCAGTCAAAATAAAATCATTATTTGGGG
CCCGAGCTTAAGACTGGCCGTCGTTTTACAACGTCGTGACTGGGAAAACATCCATGCTAGCGTTAACGCA
CGCGTACGTAGATCTCCGCGGCCGCCGATCCTCTAGTATGCTTGTAAACCG
