>Addgene plasmid #40247 | pAM3110 | addgene partial sequence | sequence record 73179 | CAT-R 5'-GCAACTGACTGAAATGCCTC-3'
ATCAACGGTGGTATATCCAGTGATTTTTTTCTCCATTTTAGCTTCCTTAGCTCCTGAAAATCTCGATAAC
TCAAAAAATACGCCCGGTAGTGATCTTATTTCATTATGGTGAAAGTTGGAACCTCTTACGTGCCGATCAA
CGTCTCATTTTCGCCAAAAGTTGGCCCAGGGCTTCCCGGTATCAACAGGGACACCAGGATTTATTTATTC
TGCGAAGTGATCTTCCGTCACAGGTATTTATTCGGCGCAAAGTGCGTCGGGTGATGCTGCCAACTTAGTC
GACTACAGGTCACTAATACCATCTAAGTAGTTGATTCATAGTGACTGGATATGTTGTGTTTTACAGTATT
ATGTAGTCTGTTTTTTATGCAAAATCTAATTTAATATATTGATATTTATATCATTTTACGTTTCTCGTTC
AGCTTTCTTGTACAAAGTTGGCATTATAAGAAAGCATTGCTTATCAATTTGTTGCAACGAACAGGTCACT
ATCAGTCAAAATAAAATCATTATTTGCCATCCAGCTGATATCCCCTATAGTGAGTCGTATTACATGGTCA
TAGCTATTTCCTGGCAGCTCTGGCCCGTGTCTCAAAATCCTCGAGGCCTACTAGTCGGATCCCCGGGTAC
CGAGCTCGAATTTCGAGCTTC
