>Addgene plasmid #40247 | pAM3110 | addgene partial sequence | sequence record 73849 | pGEX-3 5'-CCGGGAGCTGCATGTGTCAGAGG-3'
AACGCGCGAGGCAGGATCGATCCGGCAGCCGGCGGAGCGCTGCTTTCTTGGCAAGCGGTCGCCAGCCCCA
ACGCCAGGGCTGCCAGCCCGAAACAGCGGGGCAAGGCAGCTTGGAAGGGCGATCGCAGCACGGGCATGGC
AATGTCTCTCTGAAGGAATGCAGACCTTATTCGTACAGCCAGGGTTGAATCGTGGGGGTCCAATCACTTA
GCTCTGCTGGGCTAAACCAGAGAGCAATTTCCTGTTGTGCTGTTTCGATTGCATCCGAGCCATGGATGAT
GTTGCGGCCAATATTGACACCAAAATCACCACGGATGGTGCCCGGTTCTGCCGTCAGCGGATTGGTAGCG
CCGATCAACTTGCGAGCAGCCGCCACAACGCCTTCGCCTTCCAAGACGATCGCCACGATCGGCCCAGAGG
TGATGAACTCGACGAGGCCATTGAAGAAGGGGCGCTCGCGGTGGACAGCATAGTGCTGTTCGGCCAGCTC
GCGACTGGGCTTCAGCTGCTTTAGGCCCACCAGTTTGAAGCCTTTTTGCTCAAAGCGGCCGATGATCGTA
CCGACCAAACCCCGCTGAACGCCATCGGGCTTGATGGCAATAAATGTGCGTTCCACAGACATCTAGATAG
TCCTCAAGACGAGGCAAGCATTGAGCTTGCCTTCCTATGGTTCGGGATCACTGGGATTCTTGACAAGCGA
TCGCGGTCACATCGCTATCTCTTAGGACTTCGCAGCGGGCGAGTCGGATTGACCCGGTAGGGATTTCGCC
AGATCAATGCCCGTGGTTTGTTTCAGCTTCTCCAGCAAGCTAGCGATTTGGGTAGCGCTGCCTTCCCCTT
CGCCAATCACAGTGATCGACTCCACGTCGATATCTGGCACGGTGCCTGAAAGCGTGACGAGCAGGGACTC
GAAGCTTGCATGCCTGCAGGTCGACTCTAGAGCTTTATGC
